>Addgene plasmid #198441 | gZiPro | addgene full sequence | sequence record 389014 | Addgene NGS Result
TTCTTGAAGACGAAAGGGCCTCGTGATACGCCTATTTTTATAGGTTAATGTCATGATAATAATGGTTTCT
TAGACGTCAGGTGGCACTTTTCGGGGAAATGTGCGCGGAACCCCTATTTGTTTATTTTTCTAAATACATT
CAAATATGTATCCGCTCATGAGACAATAACCCTGATAAATGCTTCAATAATATTGAAAAAGGAAGAGTAT
GAGTATTCAACATTTCCGTGTCGCCCTTATTCCCTTTTTTGCGGCATTTTGCCTTCCTGTTTTTGCTCAC
CCAGAAACGCTGGTGAAAGTAAAAGATGCTGAAGATCAGTTGGGTGCACGAGTGGGTTACATCGAACTGG
ATCTCAACAGCGGTAAGATCCTTGAGAGTTTTCGCCCCGAAGAACGTTTTCCAATGATGAGCACTTTTAA
AGTTCTGCTATGTGGCGCGGTATTATCCCGTGTTGACGCCGGGCAAGAGCAACTCGGTCGCCGCATACAC
TATTCTCAGAATGACTTGGTTGAGTACTCACCAGTCACAGAAAAGCATCTTACGGATGGCATGACAGTAA
GAGAATTATGCAGTGCTGCCATAACCATGAGTGATAACACTGCGGCCAACTTACTTCTGACAACGATCGG
AGGACCGAAGGAGCTAACCGCTTTTTTGCACAACATGGGGGATCATGTAACTCGCCTTGATCGTTGGGAA
CCGGAGCTGAATGAAGCCATACCAAACGACGAGCGTGACACCACGATGCCTGCAGCAATGGCAACAACGT
TGCGCAAACTATTAACTGGCGAACTACTTACTCTAGCTTCCCGGCAACAATTAATAGACTGGATGGAGGC
GGATAAAGTTGCAGGACCACTTCTGCGCTCGGCCCTTCCGGCTGGCTGGTTTATTGCTGATAAATCTGGA
GCCGGTGAGCGTGGGTCTCGCGGTATCATTGCAGCACTGGGGCCAGATGGTAAGCCCTCCCGTATCGTAG
TTATCTACACGACGGGGAGTCAGGCAACTATGGATGAACGAAATAGACAGATCGCTGAGATAGGTGCCTC
ACTGATTAAGCATTGGTAACTGTCAGACCAAGTTTACTCATATATACTTTAGATTGATTTAAAACTTCAT
TTTTAATTTAAAAGGATCTAGGTGAAGATCCTTTTTGATAATCTCATGACCAAAATCCCTTAACGTGAGT
TTTCGTTCCACTGAGCGTCAGACCCCGTAGAAAAGATCAAAGGATCTTCTTGAGATCCTTTTTTTCTGCG
CGTAATCTGCTGCTTGCAAACAAAAAAACCACCGCTACCAGCGGTGGTTTGTTTGCCGGATCAAGAGCTA
CCAACTCTTTTTCCGAAGGTAACTGGCTTCAGCAGAGCGCAGATACCAAATACTGTCCTTCTAGTGTAGC
CGTAGTTAGGCCACCACTTCAAGAACTCTGTAGCACCGCCTACATACCTCGCTCTGCTAATCCTGTTACC
AGTGGCTGCTGCCAGTGGCGATAAGTCGTGTCTTACCGGGTTGGACTCAAGACGATAGTTACCGGATAAG
GCGCAGCGGTCGGGCTGAACGGGGGGTTCGTGCACACAGCCCAGCTTGGAGCGAACGACCTACACCGAAC
TGAGATACCTACAGCGTGAGCTATGAGAAAGCGCCACGCTTCCCGAAGGGAGAAAGGCGGACAGGTATCC
GGTAAGCGGCAGGGTCGGAACAGGAGAGCGCACGAGGGAGCTTCCAGGGGGAAACGCCTGGTATCTTTAT
AGTCCTGTCGGGTTTCGCCACCTCTGACTTGAGCGTCGATTTTTGTGATGCTCGTCAGGGGGGCGGAGCC
TATGGAAAAACGCCAGCAACGCGGCCTTTTTACGGTTCCTGGCCTTTTGCTGGCCTTTTGCTCACATGTT
CTTTCCTGCGTTATCCCCTGATTCTGTGGATAACCGTATTACCGCCTTTGAGTGAGCTGATACCGCTCGC
CGCAGCCGAACGACCGAGCGCAGCGAGTCAGTGAGCGAGGAAGCGGAAGAGCGCCTGATGCGGTATTTTC
TCCTTACGCATCTGTGCGGTATTTCACACCGCAATGGTGCACTCTCAGTACAATCTGCTCTGATGCCGCA
TAGTTAAGCCAGTATACACTCCGCTATCGCTACGTGACTGGGTCATGGCTGCGCCCCGACACCCGCCAAC
ACCCGCTGACGCGCCCTGACGGGCTTGTCTGCTCCCGGCATCCGCTTACAGACAAGCTGTGACCGTCTCC
GGGAGCTGCATGTGTCAGAGGTTTTCACCGTCATCACCGAAACGCGCGAGGCAGCTGCGGTAAAGCTCAT
CAGCGTGGTCGTGAAGCGATTCACAGATGTCTGCCTGTTCATCCGCGTCCAGCTCGTTGAGTTTCTCCAG
AAGCGTTAATGTCTGGCTTCTGATAAAGCGGGCCATGTTAAGGGCGGTTTTTTCCTGTTTGGTCACTGAT
GCCTCCGTGTAAGGGGGATTTCTGTTCATGGGGGTAATGATACCGATGAAACGAGAGAGGATGCTCACGA
TACGGGTTACTGATGATGAACATGCCCGGTTACTGGAACGTTGTGAGGGTAAACAACTGGCGGTATGGAT
GCGGCGGGACCAGAGAAAAATCACTCAGGGTCAATGCCAGCGCTTCGTTAATACAGATGTAGGTGTTCCA
CAGGGTAGCCAGCAGCATCCTGCGATGCAGATCCGGAACATAATGGTGCAGGGCGCTGACTTCCGCGTTT
CCAGACTTTACGAAACACGGAAACCGAAGACCATTCATGTTGTTGCTCAGGTCGCAGACGTTTTGCAGCA
GCAGTCGCTTCACGTTCGCTCGCGTATCGGTGATTCATTCTGCTAACCAGTAAGGCAACCCCGCCAGCCT
AGCCGGGTCCTCAACGACAGGAGCACGATCATGCGCACCCGTGGCCAGGACCCAACGCTGCCCGAGATGC
GCCGCGTGCGGCTGCTGGAGATGGCGGACGCGATGGATATGTTCTGCCAAGGGTTGGTTTGCGCATTCAC
AGTTCTCCGCAAGAATTGATTGGCTCCAATTCTTGGAGTGGTGAATCCGTTAGCGAGGTGCCGCCGGCTT
CCATTCAGGTCGAGGTGGCCCGGCTCCATGCACCGCGACGCAACGCGGGGAGGCAGACAAGGTATAGGGC
GGCGCCTACAATCCATGCCAACCCGTTCCATGTGCTCGCCGAGGCGGCATAAATCGCCGTGACGATCAGC
GGTCCAATGATCGAAGTTAGGCTGGTAAGAGCCGCGAGCGATCCTTGAAGCTGTCCCTGATGGTCGTCAT
CTACCTGCCTGGACAGCATGGCCTGCAACGCGGGCATCCCGATGCCGCCGGAAGCGAGAAGAATCATAAT
GGGGAAGGCCATCCAGCCTCGCGTCGCGAACGCCAGCAAGACGTAGCCCAGCGCGTCGGCCGCCATGCCG
GCGATAATGGCCTGCTTCTCGCCGAAACGTTTGGTGGCGGGACCAGTGACGAAGGCTTGAGCGAGGGCGT
GCAAGATTCCGAATACCGCAAGCGACAGGCCGATCATCGTCGCGCTCCAGCGAAAGCGGTCCTCGCCGAA
AATGACCCAGAGCGCTGCCGGCACCTGTCCTACGAGTTGCATGATAAAGAAGACAGTCATAAGTGCGGCG
ACGATAGTCATGCCCCGCGCCCACCGGAAGGAGCTGACTGGGTTGAAGGCTCTCAAGGGCATCGGTCGAG
ATCCCGGTGCCTAATGAGTGAGCTAACTTACATTAATTGCGTTGCGCTCACTGCCCGCTTTCCAGTCGGG
AAACCTGTCGTGCCAGCTGCATTAATGAATCGGCCAACGCGCGGGGAGAGGCGGTTTGCGTATTGGGCGC
CAGGGTGGTTTTTCTTTTCACCAGTGAGACGGGCAACAGCTGATTGCCCTTCACCGCCTGGCCCTGAGAG
AGTTGCAGCAAGCGGTCCACGCTGGTTTGCCCCAGCAGGCGAAAATCCTGTTTGATGGTGGTTAACGGCG
GGATATAACATGAGCTGTCTTCGGTATCGTCGTATCCCACTACCGAGATATCCGCACCAACGCGCAGCCC
GGACTCGGTAATGGCGCGCATTGCGCCCAGCGCCATCTGATCGTTGGCAACCAGCATCGCAGTGGGAACG
ATGCCCTCATTCAGCATTTGCATGGTTTGTTGAAAACCGGACATGGCACTCCAGTCGCCTTCCCGTTCCG
CTATCGGCTGAATTTGATTGCGAGTGAGATATTTATGCCAGCCAGCCAGACGCAGACGCGCCGAGACAGA
ACTTAATGGGCCCGCTAACAGCGCGATTTGCTGGTGACCCAATGCGACCAGATGCTCCACGCCCAGTCGC
GTACCGTCTTCATGGGAGAAAATAATACTGTTGATGGGTGTCTGGTCAGAGACATCAAGAAATAACGCCG
GAACATTAGTGCAGGCAGCTTCCACAGCAATGGCATCCTGGTCATCCAGCGGATAGTTAATGATCAGCCC
ACTGACGCGTTGCGCGAGAAGATTGTGCACCGCCGCTTTACAGGCTTCGACGCCGCTTCGTTCTACCATC
GACACCACCACGCTGGCACCCAGTTGATCGGCGCGAGATTTAATCGCCGCGACAATTTGCGACGGCGCGT
GCAGGGCCAGACTGGAGGTGGCAACGCCAATCAGCAACGACTGTTTGCCCGCCAGTTGTTGTGCCACGCG
GTTGGGAATGTAATTCAGCTCCGCCATCGCCGCTTCCACTTTTTCCCGCGTTTTCGCAGAAACGTGGCTG
GCCTGGTTCACCACGCGGGAAACGGTCTGATAAGAGACACCGGCATACTCTGCGACATCGTATAACGTTA
CTGGTTTCACATTCACCACCCTGAATTGACTCTCTTCCGGGCGCTATCATGCCATACCGCGAAAGGTTTT
GCGCCATTCGATGGTGTCCGGGATCTCGACGCTCTCCCTTATGCGACTCCTGCATTAGGAAGCAGCCCAG
TAGTAGGTTGAGGCCGTTGAGCACCGCCGCCGCAAGGAATGGTGCATGCAAGGAGATGGCGCCCAACAGT
CCCCCGGCCACGGGGCCTGCCACCATACCCACGCCGAAACAAGCGCTCATGAGCCCGAAGTGGCGAGCCC
GATCTTCCCCATCGGTGATGTCGGCGATATAGGCGCCAGCAACCGCACCTGTGGCGCCGGTGATGCCGGC
CACGATGCGTCCGGCGTAGAGGATCGAGATCTCGATCCCGCGAAATTAATACGACTCACTATAGGGGAAT
TGTGAGCGGATAACAATTCCCCTCTAGAAATAATTTTGTTTAACTTTAAGAAGGAGATATACATATGGGT
AGCAGCCATCATCATCATCACCACGGCAGCGAGAACCTGTACTTTCAAGGCAGCGACATGTATATCGAGC
GTGCGGGCGACATTACCTGGGAAAAGGATGCGGAAGTTACCGGTAACAGCCCGCGTCTGGATGTTGCGCT
GGACGAAAGCGGTGACTTCAGCCTGGTTGAAGACGATGGTCCGCCGATGGCTGGCGGTGGTGGTAGCGGC
GGTGGCGGTAGCGGCGCGCTGTGGGACGTGCCGGCGCCGAAGGAAGTGAAAAAGGGCGAAACCACCGACG
GTGTTTACCGTGTGATGACCCGTCGTCTGCTGGGTAGCACCCAGGTTGGTGTTGGTGTGATGCAGGAAGG
TGTTTTCCACACCATGTGGCACGTTACCAAGGGTAGCGCGCTGCGTAGCGGCGAAGGTCGTCTGGACCCG
TATTGGGGTGATGTTAAGCAGGACCTGGTTAGCTACTGCGGTCCGTGGAAACTGGACGCGGCGTGGGATG
GTCACAGCGAAGTGCAGCTGCTGGCGGTTCCGCCGGGTGAACGTGCGCGTAACATCCAGACCCTGCCGGG
TATCTTCAAAACCAAGGACGGCGATATTGGTGCGGTTGCGCTGGATTATCCGGCGGGCACCAGCGGTAGC
CCGATTCTGGACAAATGCGGCCGTGTTATTGGCCTGTACGGTAACGGCGTTGTGATCAAGAACGGTAGCT
ACGTTAGCGCGATCACCCAGGGTCGTCGTGAGGAAGAAACCCCGGTGGAGTGCTTTGAACCGAGCATGCT
GAAAAAATAAGGATCCGGCTGCTAACAAAGCCCGAAAGGAAGCTGAGTTGGCTGCTGCCACCGCTGAGCA
ATAACTAGCATAACCCCTTGGGGCCTCTAAACGGGTCTTGAGGGGTTTTTTGCTGAAAGGAGGAACTATA
TCCGGATATCCCGCAAGAGGCCCGGCAGTACCGGCATAACCAAGCCTATGCCTACAGCATCCAGGGTGAC
GGTGCCGAGGATGACGATGAGCGCATTGTTAGATTTCATACACGGTGCCTGACTGCGTTAGCAATTTAAC
TGTGATAAACTACCGCATTAAAGCTTATCGATGATAAGCTGTCAAACATGAGAA
Features (pLannotate 1.2.2; 19 found; start..end, strand, type, name):
    104..208     +  promoter       AmpR promoter: bla
    209..1069    +  CDS            AmpR: β-lactamase; bla; confers resistance to ampicillin, carbenicillin, and related antibiotics
   1240..1828    +  rep_origin     ori: high-copy-number ColE1/pMB1/pBR322/pUC origin of replication
   2014..2153    -  misc_feature   bom: basis of mobility region from pBR322
   2255..2446    -  CDS            rop: Rop protein, which maintains plasmids at low copy number; rop
   2463..2843    +  CDS            YPB1_ECOLX: Protein predicted: Swiss-Prot protein existence level 4. From Escherichia coli.
   3085..3709    -  CDS            TcR (fragment): tetracycline efflux protein; tet; confers resistance to tetracycline
   3724..3745    -  protein_bind   CAP binding site: CAP binding activates transcription in the presence of cAMP. E. coli catabolite activator protein
   3758..4840    -  CDS            lacI: lac repressor; lacI; The lac repressor binds to the lac operator to inhibit transcription in E. coli. This inhibition can be relieved by adding lactose or isopropyl-β-D-thiogalactopyranoside (IPTG).
   4841..4918    -  promoter       lacI promoter: lacI
   4926..5205    -  CDS            TcR (fragment): tetracycline efflux protein; tet; confers resistance to tetracycline
   5227..5245    +  promoter       T7 promoter: promoter for bacteriophage T7 RNA polymerase
   5246..5270    +  protein_bind   lac operator: The lac repressor binds to the lac operator to inhibit transcription in E. coli. This inhibition can be relieved by adding lactose or isopropyl-β-D-thiogalactopyranoside (IPTG). lac repressor encoded by lacI
   5285..5307    +  RBS            RBS: efficient ribosome binding site from bacteriophage T7 gene 10 (Olins and Rangwala, 1989)
   5375..6097    +  CDS            POLG_ZIKVF (fragment): Experimental evidence at protein level: Swiss-Prot protein existence level 1. [RNA-directed RNA polymerase NS5]: Replicates the viral (+) and (-) RNA genome, and performs the capping of genomes in the cytoplasm (PubMed:30951555). Methylates viral RNA cap at guanine N-7 and ribose 2'-O positions. Once sufficient NS5 is expressed, binds to the cap-proximal structure and inhibits further translation of the viral genome (By similarity). Besides its role in RNA genome replication, also prevents the establishment of a cellular antiviral state by blocking the interferon-alpha/beta (IFN-alpha/beta) si
   6108..6157    +  CDS            SET1 (fragment): solubility-enhancement tag derived from T7 phage gene 10B
   6165..6212    +  terminator     T7 terminator: transcription terminator for bacteriophage T7 RNA polymerase
   6235..6339    -  CDS            TcR (fragment): tetracycline efflux protein; tet; confers resistance to tetracycline
   6387..6415    -  promoter       tet promoter: E. coli promoter for tetracycline efflux protein gene
