[The description below was written by a language model from this plasmid's Addgene catalogue record and pLannotate feature annotations shown in this document.]
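Description:
gZiPro is a bacterial expression plasmid built on the pET11a backbone for producing a recombinant Zika virus protease in E. coli. It replicates from a ColE1/pMB1-type origin accompanied by the pBR322 bom region and the rop gene, and it is selected with ampicillin through the β-lactamase gene. The catalogue lists it as high copy, although rop normally restrains copy number. Several tetracycline-resistance fragments and the tet promoter appear in the feature table; these are non-functional remnants of the pBR322 ancestry of pET vectors rather than usable markers.

The insert, cloned between NdeI and BamHI, is a roughly 795 bp open reading frame encoding the NS2B cofactor region joined by a glycine linker to the NS3 protease domain, giving a single-chain form of the two-component viral protease. It carries an N-terminal His6 tag followed by a TEV cleavage site for affinity purification and tag removal, and the record lists an R95*A mutation without explaining its rationale. Expression is driven by a T7 promoter with an adjacent lac operator and the T7 gene 10 ribosome binding site, and terminated by the T7 terminator. The plasmid-borne lacI keeps the cassette repressed until IPTG induction in a host supplying T7 RNA polymerase. The automated annotation matches the insert to the Zika polyprotein, but its descriptive text refers to NS5, which is simply the generic polyprotein entry and not what is encoded here. The short "SET1" hit downstream is probably residual T7 gene 10 vector sequence. The purified protease is intended for activity and inhibition assays and for 19F-NMR studies.
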