Addgene plasmid #198441: gZiPro
Purpose: Activity/inhibition assays, 19F-NMR
Depositing lab: Ute Hellmich & Tanja Schirmeister. Depositing organization: Johannes Gutenberg-Universitaet Mainz. Publication: The effects of allosteric and competitive inhibitors on ZIKV protease conformational dynamics explored through smFRET, nanoDSF, DSF, and (19)F NMR. Maus H, Hammerschmidt SJ, Hinze G, Barthels F, Perez Carrillo VH, Hellmich UA, Basche T, Schirmeister T. Eur J Med Chem. 2023 Oct 5;258:115573. doi: 10.1016/j.ejmech.2023.115573. Epub 2023 Jun 21. PubMed 37379675.
Backbone
  Vector backbone: pET11a
  Backbone manufacturer: MilliporeSigma (Novagen)
  Backbone size w/o insert (bp): 5677
  Vector type: Bacterial Expression
Growth in bacteria
  Bacterial resistance: Ampicillin, 100 μg/mL
  Growth temperature: 37°C
  Growth strain: DH5alpha
  Copy number: High Copy
Gene/Insert
  Gene/Insert name: glycine linked Zika virus NS2B-NS3 (alt name: glycine linked ZIKV NS2Bcf-NS3pro)
  Species: Zika Virus (KJ776791.2)
  Insert size (bp): 795
  Mutation: R95*A,
  Promoter: T7 promoter
  Tag / fusion protein: His6-TEV (N terminal on insert)
  Cloning method: Restriction Enzyme; 5′ cloning site NdeI (not destroyed); 3′ cloning site BamHI (not destroyed)
  Sequencing primers: 5′ T7 prom; 3′ T7 term
Terms and licenses: Academic/Nonprofit Terms; Industry Terms: Not Available to Industry
How to cite: gZiPro was a gift from Ute Hellmich & Tanja Schirmeister (Addgene plasmid # 198441 ; http://n2t.net/addgene:198441 ; RRID:Addgene_198441)
